Addgene plasmid #49770: pICH41308::hCas9
Purpose: Level 0 hCas9 module
Depositing lab: Sophien Kamoun. Depositing organization: Sainsbury Laboratory, Norwich. Publication: Plant genome editing made easy: targeted mutagenesis in model and crop plants using the CRISPR/Cas system. Belhaj K, Chaparro-Garcia A, Kamoun S, Nekrasov V. Plant Methods. 2013 Oct 11;9(1):39. 10.1186/1746-4811-9-39 PubMed 24112467.
Backbone
  Vector backbone: pICH41308
  Vector type: CRISPR
Growth in bacteria
  Bacterial resistance: Spectinomycin, 50 μg/mL
  Growth temperature: 37°C
  Growth strain: DH5alpha
  Copy number: High Copy
Gene/Insert
  Gene/Insert name: hCas9
  Species: Synthetic
Resource information
  A portion of this plasmid was derived from a plasmid made by: hCas9 is from George Church.
Terms and licenses: Academic/Nonprofit Terms; Industry Terms: Not Available to Industry
Depositor comments: BsaI and BbsI sites have been removed from the sequence by site-directed mutagenesis, however the amino acid sequence is as in the original hCas9.
How to cite: pICH41308::hCas9 was a gift from Sophien Kamoun (Addgene plasmid # 49770 ; http://n2t.net/addgene:49770 ; RRID:Addgene_49770)
