[The description below was written by a language model from this plasmid's Addgene catalogue record and pLannotate feature annotations shown in this document.]
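Description:
pICH41308::hCas9 is a Level 0 module plasmid for hierarchical, Golden Gate-style modular cloning. It carries a human codon-optimised Streptococcus pyogenes Cas9 coding sequence in the pICH41308 backbone. It is a bacterial cloning and storage vector rather than an expression construct. The feature table shows no eukaryotic or plant promoter or terminator flanking the Cas9 open reading frame, which fits a Level 0 part that supplies only a coding sequence for later assembly into a transcription unit. The 6,388 bp plasmid replicates in E. coli from a high-copy ColE1/pUC-type origin. Selection is with spectinomycin through the aadA aminoglycoside adenylyltransferase gene, which lies downstream of a bla-type promoter. The short annotated fragments of an integrase, a gentamicin acetyltransferase and lacI are probably remnants of the resistance cassette's integron origin and of earlier cloning steps, not functional genes.

The Cas9 coding sequence occupies roughly 4.1 kb, about two-thirds of the plasmid. It derives from a previously published hCas9 construct made by another laboratory. According to the depositor, internal BsaI and BbsI recognition sites were removed by site-directed mutagenesis without changing the encoded amino acid sequence. These are the type IIS enzymes used in Golden Gate assembly, so removing them lets the module be excised and joined to other parts without being cut internally. The feature table does not annotate any nuclear localisation signals or tags.

The associated publication concerns targeted mutagenesis in model and crop plants with CRISPR/Cas. This module is intended as the Cas9 building block, to be combined with promoter and terminator parts and then with guide RNA units in higher-level plant genome-editing constructs.
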