Features (pLannotate 1.2.2; 7 found; start..end, strand, type, name):
    110..214     +  promoter       AmpR promoter: bla
    205..285     -  CDS            int (fragment): INT2_ECOLX - Protein inferred from homology: Swiss-Prot protein existence level 3. Putative integrase believed to be involved in the insertion of antibiotic resistance genes into plasmids and transposons. From Escherichia coli.
    371..427     +  CDS            GmR (fragment): gentamycin acetyltransferase; aacC1; confers resistance to gentamycin
    434..1222    +  CDS            aadA: S3AD_ECOLX - Experimental evidence at protein level: Swiss-Prot protein existence level 1. Mediates bacterial resistance to the antibiotics streptomycin and spectinomycin. From Escherichia coli.
   1396..1984    +  rep_origin     ori: high-copy-number ColE1/pMB1/pBR322/pUC origin of replication
   2167..2216    +  CDS            lacI (fragment): lac repressor; lacI; The lac repressor binds to the lac operator to inhibit transcription in E. coli. This inhibition can be relieved by adding lactose or isopropyl-β-D-thiogalactopyranoside (IPTG).
   2233..6336    +  CDS            cas9: CAS9_STRP1 - Also known as csn1 From Streptococcus pyogenes serotype M1.
>Addgene plasmid #49770 | pICH41308::hCas9 | depositor full sequence | sequence record 74307 | pICH41308::hCas9 sequence 6388 bps
GTGGCTCTTCAGTGGACGAAAGGGCCTCGTGATACGCCTATTTTTATAGGTTAATGTCATGATAATAATG
GTTTCTTAGACGTCAGGTGGCACTTTTCGGGGAAATGTGCGCGGAACCCCTATTTGTTTATTTTTCTAAA
TACATTCAAATATGTATCCGCTCATGAGACAATAACCCTGATAAATGCTTCAATAATATTGAAAAAGGAA
GAGTATGCGCTCACGCAACTGGTCCAGAACCTTGACCGAACGCAGCGGTGGTAACGGCGCAGTGGCGGTT
TTCATGGCTTGTTATGACTGTTTTTTTGGGGTACAGTCTATGCCTCGGGCATCCAAGCAGCAAGCGCGTT
ACGCCGTGGGTCGATGTTTGATGTTATGGAGCAGCAACGATGTTACGCAGCAGGGCAGTCGCCCTAAAAC
AAAGTTAAACATCATGAGGGAAGCGGTGATCGCCGAAGTATCGACTCAACTATCAGAGGTAGTTGGCGTC
ATCGAGCGCCATCTCGAACCGACGTTGCTGGCCGTACATTTGTACGGCTCCGCAGTGGATGGCGGCCTGA
AGCCACACAGCGATATTGATTTGCTGGTTACGGTGACCGTAAGGCTTGATGAAACAACGCGGCGAGCTTT
GATCAACGACCTTTTGGAAACTTCGGCTTCCCCTGGAGAGAGCGAGATTCTCCGCGCTGTAGAAGTCACC
ATTGTTGTGCACGACGACATCATTCCGTGGCGTTATCCAGCTAAGCGCGAACTGCAATTTGGAGAATGGC
AGCGCAATGACATTCTTGCAGGTATCTTCGAGCCAGCCACGATCGACATTGATCTGGCTATCTTGCTGAC
AAAAGCAAGAGAACATAGCGTTGCCTTGGTAGGTCCAGCGGCGGAGGAACTCTTTGATCCGGTTCCTGAA
CAGGATCTATTTGAGGCGCTAAATGAAACCTTAACGCTATGGAACTCGCCGCCCGACTGGGCTGGCGATG
AGCGAAATGTAGTGCTTACGTTGTCCCGCATTTGGTACAGCGCAGTAACCGGCAAAATCGCGCCGAAGGA
TGTCGCTGCCGACTGGGCAATGGAGCGCCTGCCGGCCCAGTATCAGCCCGTCATACTTGAAGCTAGACAG
GCTTATCTTGGACAAGAAGAAGATCGCTTGGCCTCGCGCGCAGATCAGTTGGAAGAATTTGTCCATTACG
TAAAAGGCGAGATCACCAAGGTAGTCGGCAAATAACTGTCAGACCAAGTTTACTCATATATACTTTAGAT
TGATTTAAAACTTCATTTTTAATTTAAAAGGATCTAGGTGAAGATCCTTTTTGATAATCTCATGACCAAA
ATCCCTTAACGTGAGTTTTCGTTCCACTGAGCGTCAGACCCCGTAGAAAAGATCAAAGGATCTTCTTGAG
ATCCTTTTTTTCTGCGCGTAATCTGCTGCTTGCAAACAAAAAAACCACCGCTACCAGCGGTGGTTTGTTT
GCCGGATCAAGAGCTACCAACTCTTTTTCCGAAGGTAACTGGCTTCAGCAGAGCGCAGATACCAAATACT
GTCCTTCTAGTGTAGCCGTAGTTAGGCCACCACTTCAAGAACTCTGTAGCACCGCCTACATACCTCGCTC
TGCTAATCCTGTTACCAGTGGCTGCTGCCAGTGGCGATAAGTCGTGTCTTACCGGGTTGGACTCAAGACG
ATAGTTACCGGATAAGGCGCAGCGGTCGGGCTGAACGGGGGGTTCGTGCACACAGCCCAGCTTGGAGCGA
ACGACCTACACCGAACTGAGATACCTACAGCGTGAGCTATGAGAAAGCGCCACGCTTCCCGAAGGGAGAA
AGGCGGACAGGTATCCGGTAAGCGGCAGGGTCGGAACAGGAGAGCGCACGAGGGAGCTTCCAGGGGGAAA
CGCCTGGTATCTTTATAGTCCTGTCGGGTTTCGCCACCTCTGACTTGAGCGTCGATTTTTGTGATGCTCG
TCAGGGGGGCGGAGCCTATGGAAAAACGCCAGCAACGCGGCCTTTTTACGGTTCCTGGCCTTTTGCTGGC
CTTTTGCTCACATGTTCTTTCCTGCGTTATCCCCTGATTCTGTGGATAACCGTATTACCGCCTTTGAGTG
AGCTGATACCGCTCGCCGCAGCCGAACGACCGAGCGCAGCGAGTCAGTGAGCGAGGAAGCGGAAGAGCGC
CCAATACGCAAACCGCCTCTCCCCGCGCGTTGGCCGATTCATTAATCACTCTGTGGTCTCAAATGGACAA
GAAGTACTCCATTGGGCTCGATATCGGCACAAACAGCGTCGGCTGGGCCGTCATTACGGACGAGTACAAG
GTGCCGAGCAAAAAATTCAAAGTTCTGGGCAATACCGATCGCCACAGCATAAAGAAGAACCTCATTGGCG
CCCTCCTGTTCGACTCCGGGGAGACGGCCGAAGCCACGCGGCTCAAAAGAACAGCACGGCGCAGATATAC
CCGCAGAAAGAATCGGATCTGCTACCTGCAGGAGATCTTTAGTAATGAGATGGCTAAGGTGGATGACTCT
TTCTTCCATAGGCTGGAGGAGTCCTTTTTGGTGGAGGAGGATAAAAAGCACGAGCGCCACCCAATCTTTG
GCAATATCGTGGACGAGGTGGCGTACCATGAAAAGTACCCAACCATATATCATCTGAGGAAGAAGCTTGT
AGACAGTACTGATAAGGCTGACTTGCGGTTGATCTATCTCGCGCTGGCGCATATGATCAAATTTCGGGGA
CACTTCCTCATCGAGGGGGACCTGAACCCAGACAACAGCGATGTCGACAAACTCTTTATCCAACTGGTTC
AGACTTACAATCAGCTTTTCGAAGAGAACCCGATCAACGCATCCGGAGTTGACGCCAAAGCAATCCTGAG
CGCTAGGCTGTCCAAATCCCGGCGGCTCGAAAACCTCATCGCACAGCTCCCTGGGGAGAAGAAGAACGGC
CTGTTTGGTAATCTTATCGCCCTGTCACTCGGGCTGACCCCCAACTTTAAATCTAACTTCGACCTGGCCG
AAGATGCCAAGCTTCAACTGAGCAAAGACACCTACGATGATGATCTCGACAATCTGCTGGCCCAGATCGG
CGACCAGTACGCAGACCTTTTTTTGGCGGCAAAGAACCTGTCAGACGCCATTCTGCTGAGTGATATTCTG
CGAGTGAACACGGAGATCACCAAAGCTCCGCTGAGCGCTAGTATGATCAAGCGCTATGATGAGCACCACC
AAGACTTGACTTTGCTGAAGGCCCTTGTCAGACAGCAACTGCCTGAGAAGTACAAGGAAATTTTCTTCGA
TCAGTCTAAAAATGGCTACGCCGGATACATTGACGGCGGAGCAAGCCAGGAGGAATTTTACAAATTTATT
AAGCCCATCTTGGAAAAAATGGACGGCACCGAGGAGCTGCTGGTAAAGCTTAACAGAGAAGATCTGTTGC
GCAAACAGCGCACTTTCGACAATGGAAGCATCCCCCACCAGATTCACCTGGGCGAACTGCACGCTATCCT
CAGGCGGCAAGAGGATTTCTACCCCTTTTTGAAAGATAACAGGGAAAAGATTGAGAAAATCCTCACATTT
CGGATACCCTACTATGTAGGCCCCCTCGCCCGGGGAAATTCCAGATTCGCGTGGATGACTCGCAAATCAG
AAGAGACTATCACTCCCTGGAACTTCGAGGAAGTCGTGGATAAGGGGGCCTCTGCCCAGTCCTTCATCGA
AAGGATGACTAACTTTGATAAAAATCTGCCTAACGAAAAGGTGCTTCCTAAACACTCTCTGCTGTACGAG
TACTTCACAGTTTATAACGAGCTCACCAAGGTCAAATACGTCACAGAAGGGATGAGAAAGCCAGCATTCC
TGTCTGGAGAGCAGAAGAAAGCTATCGTGGACCTCCTCTTCAAGACGAACCGGAAAGTTACCGTGAAACA
GCTCAAAGAAGATTATTTCAAAAAGATTGAATGTTTCGACTCTGTTGAAATCAGCGGAGTGGAGGATCGC
TTCAACGCATCCCTGGGAACGTATCACGATCTCCTGAAAATCATTAAAGACAAGGACTTCCTGGACAATG
AGGAGAACGAGGACATTCTTGAGGACATTGTCCTCACCCTTACGTTGTTTGAAGATAGGGAGATGATTGA
AGAACGCTTGAAAACTTACGCTCATCTCTTCGACGACAAAGTCATGAAACAGCTCAAGAGGCGCCGATAT
ACAGGATGGGGGCGGCTGTCAAGAAAACTGATCAATGGGATCCGAGACAAGCAGAGTGGAAAGACAATCC
TGGATTTTCTTAAGTCCGATGGATTTGCCAACCGGAACTTCATGCAGTTGATCCATGATGACTCTCTCAC
CTTTAAGGAGGACATCCAGAAAGCACAAGTTTCTGGCCAGGGGGACAGTCTCCACGAGCACATCGCTAAT
CTTGCAGGTAGCCCAGCTATCAAAAAGGGAATACTGCAGACCGTTAAGGTCGTGGATGAACTCGTCAAAG
TAATGGGAAGGCATAAGCCCGAGAATATCGTTATCGAGATGGCCCGAGAGAACCAAACTACCCAGAAGGG
ACAGAAGAACAGTAGGGAAAGGATGAAGAGGATTGAAGAGGGTATAAAAGAACTGGGGTCCCAAATCCTT
AAGGAACACCCAGTTGAAAACACCCAGCTTCAGAATGAGAAGCTCTACCTGTACTACCTGCAGAACGGCA
GGGACATGTACGTGGATCAGGAACTGGACATCAATCGGCTCTCCGACTACGACGTGGATCATATCGTGCC
CCAGTCTTTTCTCAAAGATGATTCTATTGATAATAAAGTGTTGACAAGATCCGATAAAAATAGAGGGAAG
AGTGATAACGTCCCCTCAGAAGAAGTTGTCAAGAAAATGAAAAATTATTGGCGGCAGCTGCTGAACGCCA
AACTGATCACACAACGGAAGTTCGATAATCTGACTAAGGCTGAACGAGGTGGCCTGTCTGAGTTGGATAA
AGCCGGCTTCATCAAAAGGCAGCTTGTTGAGACACGCCAGATCACCAAGCACGTGGCCCAAATTCTCGAT
TCACGCATGAACACCAAGTACGATGAAAATGACAAACTGATTCGAGAGGTGAAAGTTATTACTCTGAAGT
CTAAGCTGGTTTCAGATTTCAGAAAGGACTTTCAGTTTTATAAGGTGAGAGAGATCAACAATTACCACCA
TGCGCATGATGCCTACCTGAATGCAGTGGTAGGCACTGCACTTATCAAAAAATATCCCAAGCTTGAATCT
GAATTTGTTTACGGAGACTATAAAGTGTACGATGTTAGGAAAATGATCGCAAAGTCTGAGCAGGAAATAG
GCAAGGCCACCGCTAAGTACTTCTTTTACAGCAATATTATGAATTTTTTCAAGACCGAGATTACACTGGC
CAATGGAGAGATTCGGAAGCGACCACTTATCGAAACAAACGGAGAAACAGGAGAAATCGTGTGGGACAAG
GGTAGGGATTTCGCGACAGTCCGGAAGGTCCTGTCCATGCCGCAGGTGAACATCGTTAAAAAGACCGAAG
TACAGACCGGAGGCTTCTCCAAGGAAAGTATCCTCCCGAAAAGGAACAGCGACAAGCTGATCGCACGCAA
AAAAGATTGGGACCCCAAGAAATACGGCGGATTCGATTCTCCTACAGTCGCTTACAGTGTACTGGTTGTG
GCCAAAGTGGAGAAAGGGAAGTCTAAAAAACTCAAAAGCGTCAAGGAACTGCTGGGCATCACAATCATGG
AGCGATCAAGCTTCGAAAAAAACCCCATCGACTTTCTCGAGGCGAAAGGATATAAAGAGGTCAAAAAAGA
CCTCATCATTAAGCTTCCCAAGTACTCTCTCTTTGAGCTTGAAAACGGCCGGAAACGAATGCTCGCTAGT
GCGGGCGAGCTGCAGAAAGGTAACGAGCTGGCACTGCCCTCTAAATACGTTAATTTCTTGTATCTGGCCA
GCCACTATGAAAAGCTCAAAGGATCTCCCGAAGATAATGAGCAGAAGCAGCTGTTCGTGGAACAACACAA
ACACTACCTTGATGAGATCATCGAGCAAATAAGCGAATTCTCCAAAAGAGTGATCCTCGCCGACGCTAAC
CTCGATAAGGTGCTTTCTGCTTACAATAAGCACAGGGATAAGCCCATCAGGGAGCAGGCAGAAAACATTA
TCCACTTGTTTACTCTGACCAACTTGGGCGCGCCTGCAGCCTTCAAGTACTTCGACACCACCATAGACAG
AAAGCGGTACACCTCTACAAAGGAGGTCCTGGACGCCACACTGATTCATCAGTCAATTACGGGGCTCTAT
GAAACAAGAATCGACCTCTCTCAGCTCGGTGGAGACAGCAGGGCTGACCCCAAGAAGAAGAGGAAGGTGT
GAGCTTTGAGACCACGAA
