>Addgene plasmid #49770 | pICH41308::hCas9 | addgene partial sequence | sequence record 76261 | pBRforEco 5'-AATAGGCGTATCACGAGGC-3'
GGTCTCAAAGCTCACACCTTCCTCTTCTTCTTGGGGTCAGCCCTGCTGTCTCCACCGAGCTGAGAGAGGT
CGATTCTTGTTTCATAGAGCCCCGTAATTGACTGATGAATCAGTGTGGCGTCCAGGACCTCCTTTGTAGA
GGTGTACCGCTTTCTGTCTATGGTGGTGTCGAAGTACTTGAAGGCTGCAGGCGCGCCCAAGTTGGTCAGA
GTAAACAAGTGGATAATGTTTTCTGCCTGCTCCCTGATGGGCTTATCCCTGTGCTTATTGTAAGCAGAAA
GCACCTTATCGAGGTTAGCGTCGGCGAGGATCACTCTTTTGGAGAATTCGCTTATTTGCTCGATGATCTC
ATCAAGGTAGTGTTTGTGTTGTTCCACGAACAGCTGCTTCTGCTCATTATCTTCGGGAGATCCTTTGAGC
TTTTCATAGTGGCTGGCCAGATACAAGAAATTAACGTATTTAGAGGGCAGTGCCAGCTCGTTACCTTTCT
GCAGCTCGCCCGCACTAGCGAGCATTCGTTTCCGGCCGTTTTCAAGCTCAAAGAGAGAGTACTTGGGAAG
CTTAATGATGAGGTCTTTTTTGACCTCTTTATATCCTTTCGCCTCGAGAAAGTCGATGGGGTTTTTTTCG
AAGCTTGATCGCTCCATGATTGTGATGCCCAGCAGTTCCTTGACGCTTTTGAGTTTTTTAGACTTCCCTT
TCTCCACTTTGGCCACAACCAGTACACTGTAAGCGACTGTAGGAGAATCGAATCCGCCGTATTTCTTGGG
GTCCCAATCTTTTTTGCGTGCGATCAGCTTGTCGCTGTTCCTTTTCGGGAGGATACTTTCCTTGGAGAAG
CCTCCGGTCTGTACTTCGGTCTTTTTAACGATGTTCACCTGCGGCATGGACAGGACCTTCCGGACTGTCG
CGAAATCCCTACCCTTGTCCCACACGATTTCTCCTGTTTCTCCGTTTGTTTCGATAAG
