>Addgene plasmid #49770 | pICH41308::hCas9 | addgene partial sequence | sequence record 76506 | MoCloF 5'-agcgaggaagcggaagagcg-3'
GCGCGTTGGCCGATTCATTAATCACTCTGTGGTCTCAAATGGACAAGAAGTACTCCATTGGGCTCGATAT
CGGCACAAACAGCGTCGGCTGGGCCGTCATTACGGACGAGTACAAGGTGCCGAGCAAAAAATTCAAAGTT
CTGGGCAATACCGATCGCCACAGCATAAAGAAGAACCTCATTGGCGCCCTCCTGTTCGACTCCGGGGAGA
CGGCCGAAGCCACGCGGCTCAAAAGAACAGCACGGCGCAGATATACCCGCAGAAAGAATCGGATCTGCTA
CCTGCAGGAGATCTTTAGTAATGAGATGGCTAAGGTGGATGACTCTTTCTTCCATAGGCTGGAGGAGTCC
TTTTTGGTGGAGGAGGATAAAAAGCACGAGCGCCACCCAATCTTTGGCAATATCGTGGACGAGGTGGCGT
ACCATGAAAAGTACCCAACCATATATCATCTGAGGAAGAAGCTTGTAGACAGTACTGATAAGGCTGACTT
GCGGTTGATCTATCTCGCGCTGGCGCATATGATCAAATTTCGGGGACACTTCCTCATCGAGGGGGACCTG
AACCCAGACAACAGCGATGTCGACAAACTCTTTATCCAACTGGTTCAGACTTACAATCAGCTTTTCGAAG
AGAACCCGATCAACGCATCCGGAGTTGACGCCAAAGCAATCCTGAGCGCTAGGCTGTCCAAATCCCGGCG
GCTCGAAAACCTCATCGCACAGCTCCCTGGGGAGAAGAAGAACGGCCTGTTTGGTAATCTTATCGCCCTG
TCACTCGGGCTGACCCCCAACTTTAAATCTAACTTCGACCTGGCCGAAGATGCCAAGCTTCAACTGAGCA
AAGACACCTACGATGATGATCTCGACAATCTGCTGGCCCAGATCGGCGACCAGTACGCAGACCTTTTTTT
GGCGGCAAAGAACCTGTCAGACGCCATTCTGCTGAGTGATATTCTGCGAGTGAACACGGAGATCACCAA
